Addgene plasmid #175369: pDN523
Purpose: (Empty Backbone) Yeast shuttle plasmid that allows conversion between low copy, high copy, and integrating vectors. High copy, HIS3-selected.
Depositing lab: Daniel Nickerson. Depositing organization: California State University, San Bernardino. Publication: Rapid conversion of replicating and integrating Saccharomyces cerevisiae plasmid vectors via Cre recombinase. Nickerson DP, Quinn MA, Milnes JM. G3 (Bethesda). 2021 Dec 8;11(12). pii: 6380430. doi: 10.1093/g3journal/jkab336. PubMed 34599813.
Backbone
  Vector backbone: pDN523
  Backbone size (bp): 5825
  Vector type: Yeast Expression
  Selectable markers: HIS3
Growth in bacteria
  Bacterial resistance: Ampicillin, 100 μg/mL
  Growth temperature: 37°C
  Growth strain: DH5alpha
  Copy number: High Copy
Terms and licenses: Academic/Nonprofit Terms; Industry Terms: Not Available to Industry
Depositor comments: This plasmid was generated by modification of plasmid pRS403 (Sikorski & Hieter, 1989, Genetics 122:19-27) by insertion of 2 micron high copy S. cerevisiae replication and partitioning locus with flanking restriction enzyme cut sites (AatII, AvrII, and SphI). bioRxiv pre-print 367219: Rapid conversion of replicating and integrating Saccharomyces cerevisiae plasmid vectors via Cre recombinase https://doi.org/10.1101/2020.11.03.367219
How to cite: pDN523 was a gift from Daniel Nickerson (Addgene plasmid # 175369 ; http://n2t.net/addgene:175369 ; RRID:Addgene_175369)
