[The description below was written by a language model from this plasmid's Addgene catalogue record and pLannotate feature annotations shown in this document.]
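Description:
pDN523 is an empty-backbone Saccharomyces cerevisiae/E. coli shuttle plasmid of 5,825 bp, catalogued as a yeast expression vector. It belongs to a vector series designed so that a plasmid can be switched between low-copy, high-copy and integrating forms. This member is the high-copy, HIS3-selected version. According to the depositor, it was made from the integrating vector pRS403 by inserting the yeast 2μ replication and partitioning locus, flanked by AatII, AvrII and SphI restriction sites. The feature table agrees, showing a 2μ origin of about 1.3 kb next to the ampicillin resistance cassette. The associated publication describes Cre recombinase-mediated conversion between replicating and integrating vectors. However, no lox sites are annotated here, and the record mentions only the flanking restriction sites as a way to remove or exchange the 2μ element.

In bacteria the plasmid replicates from a high-copy ColE1/pUC-type origin and is selected through AmpR (β-lactamase) expressed from its own promoter. In yeast it is maintained episomally by the 2μ origin and selected by histidine prototrophy, using the HIS3 gene under its native promoter in his3 auxotrophic hosts. The remaining features are typical of the pRS/pBluescript lineage. A pBluescript multiple cloning site lies within a lacZα fragment downstream of the lac promoter and operator, an arrangement that generally permits blue/white screening of inserts. T7 and T3 promoters flank the cloning site, and an f1 origin allows single-stranded DNA production. The short rop, bom, lacI and MRM1/PET56 fragments are carry-over backbone or HIS3-adjacent sequences rather than functional parts. No insert or yeast expression promoter is present, so users supply their own gene and regulatory sequences for high-copy expression in yeast.
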