Features (pLannotate 1.2.2; 19 found; start..end, strand, type, name):
     79..114     +  CDS            rop (fragment): Rop protein, which maintains plasmids at low copy number; rop
    216..265     +  misc_feature   bom (fragment): basis of mobility region from pBR322
    266..346     -  CDS            MRM1 (fragment): MRM1_YEAST - Also known as PET56 From Saccharomyces cerevisiae (strain ATCC 204508 / S288c) (Baker's yeast).
    396..583     +  promoter       HIS3 promoter: S. cerevisiae HIS3
    584..1246    +  CDS            HIS3: imidazoleglycerol-phosphate dehydratase, required for histidine biosynthesis; S. cerevisiae HIS3; yeast auxotrophic marker
   1454..1505    +  misc_feature   bom (fragment): basis of mobility region from pBR322
   1533..1961    -  rep_origin     f1 ori (sequence partly withheld): f1 bacteriophage origin of replication; arrow indicates direction of (+) strand synthesis
   1965..2120    -  CDS            lacZα (fragment): LacZα fragment of β-galactosidase; lacZ fragment
   2128..2146    +  promoter       T7 promoter: promoter for bacteriophage T7 RNA polymerase
   2155..2262    -  misc_feature   MCS: pBluescript multiple cloning site
   2275..2293    -  promoter       T3 promoter: promoter for bacteriophage T3 RNA polymerase
   2338..2354    -  protein_bind   lac operator: The lac repressor binds to the lac operator to inhibit transcription in E. coli. This inhibition can be relieved by adding lactose or isopropyl-β-D-thiogalactopyranoside (IPTG). lac repressor encoded by lacI
   2362..2392    -  promoter       lac promoter: promoter for the E. coli lac operon
   2407..2428    -  protein_bind   CAP binding site: CAP binding activates transcription in the presence of cAMP. E. coli catabolite activator protein
   2441..2533    -  CDS            lacI (fragment): lac repressor; lacI; The lac repressor binds to the lac operator to inhibit transcription in E. coli. This inhibition can be relieved by adding lactose or isopropyl-β-D-thiogalactopyranoside (IPTG).
   2716..3304    -  rep_origin     ori: high-copy-number ColE1/pMB1/pBR322/pUC origin of replication
   3475..4335    -  CDS            AmpR: β-lactamase; bla; confers resistance to ampicillin, carbenicillin, and related antibiotics
   4336..4440    -  promoter       AmpR promoter: bla
   4482..5824    -  rep_origin     2μ ori: yeast 2μ plasmid origin of replication
>Addgene plasmid #175369 | pDN523 | addgene full sequence | sequence record 350296 | Addgene NGS Result
CATGCCTAGGACGTCTAAGAAACCATTATTATCATGACATTAACCTATAAAAATAGGCGTATCACGAGGC
CCTTTCGTCTCGCGCGTTTCGGTGATGACGGTGAAAACCTCTGACACATGCAGCTCCCGGAGACGGTCAC
AGCTTGTCTGTAAGCGGATGCCGGGAGCAGACAAGCCCGTCAGGGCGCGTCAGCGGGTGTTGGCGGGTGT
CGGGGCTGGCTTAACTATGCGGCATCAGAGCAGATTGTACTGAGAGTGCACCATAAATTCCCGTTTTAAG
AGCTTGGTGAGCGCTAGGAGTCACTGCCAGGTATCGTTTGAACACGGCATTAGTCAGGGAAGTCATAACA
CAGTCCTTTCCCGCAATTTTCTTTTTCTATTACTCTTGGCCTCCTCTAGTACACTCTATATTTTTTTATG
CCTCGGTAATGATTTTCATTTTTTTTTTTCCACCTAGCGGATGACTCTTTTTTTTTCTTAGCGATTGGCA
TTATCACATAATGAATTATACATTATATAAAGTAATGTGATTTCTTCGAAGAATATACTAAAAAATGAGC
AGGCAAGATAAACGAAGGCAAAGATGACAGAGCAGAAAGCCCTAGTAAAGCGTATTACAAATGAAACCAA
GATTCAGATTGCGATCTCTTTAAAGGGTGGTCCCCTAGCGATAGAGCACTCGATCTTCCCAGAAAAAGAG
GCAGAAGCAGTAGCAGAACAGGCCACACAATCGCAAGTGATTAACGTCCACACAGGTATAGGGTTTCTGG
ACCATATGATACATGCTCTGGCCAAGCATTCCGGCTGGTCGCTAATCGTTGAGTGCATTGGTGACTTACA
CATAGACGACCATCACACCACTGAAGACTGCGGGATTGCTCTCGGTCAAGCTTTTAAAGAGGCCCTAGGG
GCCGTGCGTGGAGTAAAAAGGTTTGGATCAGGATTTGCGCCTTTGGATGAGGCACTTTCCAGAGCGGTGG
TAGATCTTTCGAACAGGCCGTACGCAGTTGTCGAACTTGGTTTGCAAAGGGAGAAAGTAGGAGATCTCTC
TTGCGAGATGATCCCGCATTTTCTTGAAAGCTTTGCAGAGGCTAGCAGAATTACCCTCCACGTTGATTGT
CTGCGAGGCAAGAATGATCATCACCGTAGTGAGAGTGCGTTCAAGGCTCTTGCGGTTGCCATAAGAGAAG
CCACCTCGCCCAATGGTACCAACGATGTTCCCTCCACCAAAGGTGTTCTTATGTAGTGACACCGATTATT
TAAAGCTGCAGCATACGATATATATACATGTGTATATATGTATACCTATGAATGTCAGTAAGTATGTATA
CGAACAGTATGATACTGAAGATGACAAGGTAATGCATCATTCTATACGTGTCATTCTGAACGAGGCGCGC
TTTCCTTTTTTCTTTTTGCTTTTTCTTTTTTTTTCTCTTGAACTCGACGGATCTATGCGGTGTGAAATAC
CGCACAGATGCGTAAGGAGAAAATACCGCATCAGGAAATTGTAAGCGTTAATATTTTGTTAAAATTCGCG
TTAAATTTTTGTTAAATCAGCTCATTTTTTAACCAATAGGCCGAAATCGGCAAAATCCCTTATAAATCAA
AAGAATAGACCGAGATAGGGT
[37 nt withheld, positions 1632-1668]
AAAGAACGTGGACTCCAACGTCAAAGG
[49 nt withheld, positions 1696-1744]
T
[91 nt withheld, positions 1746-1836]
G
[124 nt withheld, positions 1838-1961]
CCATTCGCCATTCAGGCTGCGCAACTGTTGGGAAGGGCGATCGGTGCGGGCCTCTTCGCTATTACGCCAG
CTGGCGAAAGGGGGATGTGCTGCAAGGCGATTAAGTTGGGTAACGCCAGGGTTTTCCCAGTCACGACGTT
GTAAAACGACGGCCAGTGAGCGCGCGTAATACGACTCACTATAGGGCGAATTGGGTACCGGGCCCCCCCT
CGAGGTCGACGGTATCGATAAGCTTGATATCGAATTCCTGCAGCCCGGGGGATCCACTAGTTCTAGAGCG
GCCGCCACCGCGGTGGAGCTCCAGCTTTTGTTCCCTTTAGTGAGGGTTAATTGCGCGCTTGGCGTAATCA
TGGTCATAGCTGTTTCCTGTGTGAAATTGTTATCCGCTCACAATTCCACACAACATACGAGCCGGAAGCA
TAAAGTGTAAAGCCTGGGGTGCCTAATGAGTGAGCTAACTCACATTAATTGCGTTGCGCTCACTGCCCGC
TTTCCAGTCGGGAAACCTGTCGTGCCAGCTGCATTAATGAATCGGCCAACGCGCGGGGAGAGGCGGTTTG
CGTATTGGGCGCTCTTCCGCTTCCTCGCTCACTGACTCGCTGCGCTCGGTCGTTCGGCTGCGGCGAGCGG
TATCAGCTCACTCAAAGGCGGTAATACGGTTATCCACAGAATCAGGGGATAACGCAGGAAAGAACATGTG
AGCAAAAGGCCAGCAAAAGGCCAGGAACCGTAAAAAGGCCGCGTTGCTGGCGTTTTTCCATAGGCTCCGC
CCCCCTGACGAGCATCACAAAAATCGACGCTCAAGTCAGAGGTGGCGAAACCCGACAGGACTATAAAGAT
ACCAGGCGTTTCCCCCTGGAAGCTCCCTCGTGCGCTCTCCTGTTCCGACCCTGCCGCTTACCGGATACCT
GTCCGCCTTTCTCCCTTCGGGAAGCGTGGCGCTTTCTCATAGCTCACGCTGTAGGTATCTCAGTTCGGTG
TAGGTCGTTCGCTCCAAGCTGGGCTGTGTGCACGAACCCCCCGTTCAGCCCGACCGCTGCGCCTTATCCG
GTAACTATCGTCTTGAGTCCAACCCGGTAAGACACGACTTATCGCCACTGGCAGCAGCCACTGGTAACAG
GATTAGCAGAGCGAGGTATGTAGGCGGTGCTACAGAGTTCTTGAAGTGGTGGCCTAACTACGGCTACACT
AGAAGAACAGTATTTGGTATCTGCGCTCTGCTGAAGCCAGTTACCTTCGGAAAAAGAGTTGGTAGCTCTT
GATCCGGCAAACAAACCACCGCTGGTAGCGGTGGTTTTTTTGTTTGCAAGCAGCAGATTACGCGCAGAAA
AAAAGGATCTCAAGAAGATCCTTTGATCTTTTCTACGGGGTCTGACGCTCAGTGGAACGAAAACTCACGT
TAAGGGATTTTGGTCATGAGATTATCAAAAAGGATCTTCACCTAGATCCTTTTAAATTAAAAATGAAGTT
TTAAATCAATCTAAAGTATATATGAGTAAACTTGGTCTGACAGTTACCAATGCTTAATCAGTGAGGCACC
TATCTCAGCGATCTGTCTATTTCGTTCATCCATAGTTGCCTGACTCCCCGTCGTGTAGATAACTACGATA
CGGGAGGGCTTACCATCTGGCCCCAGTGCTGCAATGATACCGCGAGACCCACGCTCACCGGCTCCAGATT
TATCAGCAATAAACCAGCCAGCCGGAAGGGCCGAGCGCAGAAGTGGTCCTGCAACTTTATCCGCCTCCAT
CCAGTCTATTAATTGTTGCCGGGAAGCTAGAGTAAGTAGTTCGCCAGTTAATAGTTTGCGCAACGTTGTT
GCCATTGCTACAGGCATCGTGGTGTCACGCTCGTCGTTTGGTATGGCTTCATTCAGCTCCGGTTCCCAAC
GATCAAGGCGAGTTACATGATCCCCCATGTTGTGCAAAAAAGCGGTTAGCTCCTTCGGTCCTCCGATCGT
TGTCAGAAGTAAGTTGGCCGCAGTGTTATCACTCATGGTTATGGCAGCACTGCATAATTCTCTTACTGTC
ATGCCATCCGTAAGATGCTTTTCTGTGACTGGTGAGTACTCAACCAAGTCATTCTGAGAATAGTGTATGC
GGCGACCGAGTTGCTCTTGCCCGGCGTCAATACGGGATAATACCGCGCCACATAGCAGAACTTTAAAAGT
GCTCATCATTGGAAAACGTTCTTCGGGGCGAAAACTCTCAAGGATCTTACCGCTGTTGAGATCCAGTTCG
ATGTAACCCACTCGTGCACCCAACTGATCTTCAGCATCTTTTACTTTCACCAGCGTTTCTGGGTGAGCAA
AAACAGGAAGGCAAAATGCCGCAAAAAAGGGAATAAGGGCGACACGGAAATGTTGAATACTCATACTCTT
CCTTTTTCAATATTATTGAAGCATTTATCAGGGTTATTGTCTCATGAGCGGATACATATTTGAATGTATT
TAGAAAAATAAACAAATAGGGGTTCCGCGCACATTTCCCCGAAAAGTGCCACCTGACGTCCTAGGCATGC
AACGAAGCATCTGTGCTTCATTTTGTAGAACAAAAATGCAACGCGAGAGCGCTAATTTTTCAAACAAAGA
ATCTGAGCTGCATTTTTACAGAACAGAAATGCAACGCGAAAGCGCTATTTTACCAACGAAGAATCTGTGC
TTCATTTTTGTAAAACAAAAATGCAACGCGAGAGCGCTAATTTTTCAAACAAAGAATCTGAGCTGCATTT
TTACAGAACAGAAATGCAACGCGAGAGCGCTATTTTACCAACAAAGAATCTATACTTCTTTTTTGTTCTA
CAAAAATGCATCCCGAGAGCGCTATTTTTCTAACAAAGCATCTTAGATTACTTTTTTTCTCCTTTGTGCG
CTCTATAATGCAGTCTCTTGATAACTTTTTGCACTGTAGGTCCGTTAAGGTTAGAAGAAGGCTACTTTGG
TGTCTATTTTCTCTTCCATAAAAAAAGCCTGACTCCACTTCCCGCGTTTACTGATTACTAGCGAAGCTGC
GGGTGCATTTTTTCAAGATAAAGGCATCCCCGATTATATTCTATACCGATGTGGATTGCGCATACTTTGT
GAACAGAAAGTGATAGCGTTGATGATTCTTCATTGGTCAGAAAATTATGAACGGTTTCTTCTATTTTGTC
TCTATATACTACGTATAGGAAATGTTTACATTTTCGTATTGTTTTCGATTCACTCTATGAATAGTTCTTA
CTACAATTTTTTTGTCTAAAGAGTAATACTAGAGATAAACATAAAAAATGTAGAGGTCGAGTTTAGATGC
AAGTTCAAGGAGCGAAAGGTGGATGGGTAGGTTATATAGGGATATAGCACAGAGATATATAGCAAAGAGA
TACTTTTGAGCAATGTTTGTGGAAGCGGTATTCGCAATATTTTAGTAGCTCGTTACAGTCCGGTGCGTTT
TTGGTTTTTTGAAAGTGCGTCTTCAGAGCGCTTTTGGTTTTCAAAAGCGCTCTGAAGTTCCTATACTTTC
TAGAGAATAGGAACTTCGGAATAGGAACTTCAAAGCGTTTCCGAAAACGAGCGCTTCCGAAAATGCAACG
CGAGCTGCGCACATACAGCTCACTGTTCACGTCGCACCTATATCTGCGTGTTGCCTGTATATATATATAC
ATGAGAAGAACGGCATAGTGCGTGTTTATGCTTAAATGCGTACTTATATGCGTCTATTTATGTAGGATGA
AAGGTAGTCTAGTACCTCCTGTGATATTATCCCATTCCATGCGGGGTATCGTATGCTTCCTTCAGCACTA
CCCTTTAGCTGTTCTATATGCTGCCACTCCTCAATTGGATTAGTCTCATCCTTCAATGCTATCATTTCCT
TTGATATTGGATCG
